>Addgene plasmid #63391 | pFusX3-46 | depositor partial sequence | sequence record 105300 | pFusX3_GTC
AGTCTTAAGCGTCTCCATGGCCTGACCCCGGACCAAGTGGTGGCTATCGCCAGCAACAATGGCGGCAAGC
AAGCGCTCGAAACGGTGCAGCGGCTGTTGCCGGTGCTGTGCCAGGACCATGGCCTCACACCCGATCAGGT
CGTGGCTATCGCCAGCAACGGTGGCGGCAAGCAAGCGCTCGAAACGGTGCAGCGGCTGTTGCCGGTGCTG
TGCCAGGACCATGGCCTGACTCCGGACCAAGTGGTGGCTATCGCCAGCCACGATGGCGGCAAGCAAGCGC
TCGAAACGGTGCAGCGGCTGTTGCCGGTGCTGTGCCAGGACCATGGCCTGCGAGACGTC
