>Addgene plasmid #63391 | pFusX3-46 | depositor partial sequence | sequence record 105301 | FusX3
CGTCTCCATGGCCTGACCCCGGACCAAGTGGTGGCTATCGAGACCGGCGCCGCTACGGGCGCGTCCCATT
CGCCATTCAGGCTGCGCAACTGTTGGGAAGGGCGATCGGTGCGGGCTCTTCGCTATTACGCCAGCTGGCG
AAAGGGGGATGTGCTGCAAGGCGATTAAGTTGGGAACGCCAGGGTTTTCCCAGTCACGACGTTGTAAAAC
GACGGCCAGTGAGCGCGCGTAATCGACTCACTATAGGGCGAATTGGGTACCGGGCCCCCCCTCGAGGTCC
TCCAGCTTTTGTTCCCTTTAGTGAGGGTTAATTGCGCGCTTGGCGTAATCATGGTCATAGCTGTTTCCTG
TGTGAAATTGTTATCCGCTCACAATTCCACACAACATACGAGCCGGAAGCATAAAGTGTAAAGCCTGGGG
TGCCTAATGAGTGAGCTAACTCACATTAATTGCGTTGCGCTCACTGCCCGCTTTCCACCGGTGGTCTCTG
GCGGCAAGCAAGCGCTCGAAACGGTGCAGCGGCTGTTGCCGGTGCTGTGCCAGGACCATGGCCTGCGAGA
CGTCTAGACCAGCCAGGACAGAAATGCCTCGACTTCGCTGCTACCCAAGGTTGCCGGGTGACGCACACCG
TGGAAACGGATGAAGGCACGAACCCAGTGGACATAAGCCTGTTCGGTTCGTAAGCTGTAATGCAAGTAGC
GTATGCGCTCACGCAACTGGTCCAGAACCTTGACCGAACGCAGCGGTGGTAACGGCGCAGTGGCGGTTTT
CATGGCTTGTTATGACTGTTTTTTTGGGGTACAGTCTATGCCTCGGGCATCCAAGCAGCAAGCGCGTTAC
GCCGTGGGTCGATGTTTGATGTTATGGAGCAGCAACGATGTTACGCAGCAGGGCAGTCGCCCTAAAACAA
AGTTAAACATTATGAGGGAAGCGGTGATCGCCGAAGTATCGACTCAACTATCAGAGGTAGTTGGCGTCAT
CGAGCGCCATCTCGAACCGACGTTGCTGGCCGTACATTTGTACGGCTCCGCAGTGGATGGCGGCCTGAAG
CCACACAGTGATATTGATTTGCTGGTTACGGTGACCGTAAGGCTTGATGAAACAACGCGGCGAGCTTTGA
TCAACGACCTTTTGGAAACTTCGGCTTCCCCTGGAGAGAGCGAGATTCTCCGCGCTGTAGAAGTCACCAT
TGTTGTGCACGACGACATCATTCCGTGGCGTTATCCAGCTAAGCGCGAACTGCAATTTGGAGAATGGCAG
CGCAATGACATTCTTGCAGGTATCTTCGAGCCAGCCACGATCGACATTGATCTGGCTATCTTGCTGACAA
AAGCAAGAGAACATAGCGTTGCCTTGGTAGGTCCAGCGGCGGAGGAACTCTTTGATCCGGTTCCTGAACA
GGATCTATTTGAGGCGCTAAATGAAACCTTAACGCTATGGAACTCGCCGCCCGACTGGGCTGGCGATGAG
CGAAATGTAGTGCTTACGTTGTCCCGCATTTGGTACAGCGCAGTAACCGGCAAAATCGCGCCGAAGGATG
TCGCTGCCGACTGGGCAATGGAGCGCCTGCCGGCCCAGTATCAGCCCGTCATACTTGAAGCTAGACAGGC
TTATCTTGGACAAGAAGAAGATCGCTTGGCCTCGCGCGCAGATCAGTTGGAAGAATTTGTCCACTACGTG
AAAGGCGAGATCACCAAGGTAGTCGGCAAATAACCCTCGAGCCACCCATGACCAAAATCCCTTAACGTGA
GTTACGCGTCGTTCCACTGAGCGTCAGACCCCGTAGAAAAGATCAAAGGATCTTCTTGAGATCCTTTTTT
TCTGCGCGTAATCTGCTGCTTGCAAACAAAAAAACCACCGCTACCAGCGGTGGTTTGTTTGCCGGATCAA
GAGCTACCAACTCTTTTTCCGAAGGTAACTGGCTTCAGCAGAGCGCAGATACCAAATACTGTCCTTCTAG
TGTAGCCGTAGTTAGGCCACCACTTCAAGAACTCTGTAGCACCGCCTACATACCTCGCTCTGCTAATCCT
GTTACCAGTGGCTGCTGCCAGTGGCGATAAGTCGTGTCTTACCGGGTTGGACTCAAGACGATAGTTACCG
GATAAGGCGCAGCGGTCGGGCTGAACGGGGGGTTCGTGCACACAGCCCAGCTTGGAGCGAACGACCTACA
CCGAACTGAGATACCTACAGCGTGAGCATTGAGAAAGCGCCACGCTTCCCGAAGGGAGAAAGGCGGACAG
GTATCCGGTAAGCGGCAGGGTCGGAACAGGAGAGCGCACGAGGGAGCTTCCAGGGGGAAACGCCTGGTAT
CTTTATAGTCCTGTCGGGTTTCGCCACCTCTGACTTGAGCGTCGATTTTTGTGATGCTCGTCAGGGGGGC
GGAGCCTATGGAAAAACGCCAGCAACGCGGCCTTTTTACGGTTCCTGGCCTTTTGCTGGCCTTTTGCTCA
CATGTTCTTTCCTGCGTTATCCCCTGATTCTGTGGATAACCGTATTACCGCCTTTGAGTGAGCTGATACC
GCTCGCCGCAGCCGAACGACCGAGCGCAGCGAGTCAGTGAGCGAGGAAGCGGAAGAGCGCCCAATACGCA
AACCGCCTCTCCCCGCGCGTTGGCCGATTCATTAATGCAGCTGGCACGACAGGTTTCCCGACTGGAAAGC
GGGCAGTGAGCGCAACGCAATTAATACGCGTACCGCTAGCCAGGAAGAGTTTGTAGAAACGCAAAAAGGC
CATCCGTCAGGATGGCCTTCTGCTTAGTTTGATGCCTGGCAGTTTATGGCGGGCGTCCTGCCCGCCACCC
TCCGGGCCGTTGCTTCACAACGTTCAAATCCGCTCCCGGCGGATTTGTCCTACTCAGGAGAGCGTTCACC
GACAAACAACAGATAAAACGAAAGGCCCAGTCTTCCGACTGAGCCTTTCGTTTTATTTGATGCCTGGCAG
TTCCCTACTCTCGCGTTAACGCTAGCATGGATGTTTTCCCAGTCACGACGTTGTAAAACGACGGCCAGTC
TTAAG
