>Addgene plasmid #63391 | pFusX3-46 | addgene partial sequence | sequence record 115086 | pCR8_R1 5'-cgaaccgaacaggcttatgt-3'
TGCGTCACCCGGCAACCTTGGGTAGCAGCGAAGTCGAGGCATTTCTGTCCTGGCTGGTCTAGACGTCTCG
CAGGCCATGGTCCTGGCACAGCACCGGCAACAGCCGCTGCACCGTTTCGAGCGCTTGCTTGCCGCCATCG
TGGCTGGCGATAGCCACCACTTGGTCCGGAGTCAGGCCATGGTCCTGGCACAGCACCGGCAACAGCCGCT
GCACCGTTTCGAGCGCTTGCTTGCCGCCACCGTTGCTGGCGATAGCCACGACCTGATCGGGTGTGAGGCC
ATGGTCCTGGCACAGCACCGGCAACAGCCGCTGCACCGTTTCGAGCGCTTGCTTGCCGCCATTGTTGCTG
GCGATAGCCACCACTTGGTCCGGGGTCAGGCCATGGAGACGCTTAAGACTGGCCGTCGTTTTACAACGTC
GTGACTGGGAAAACATCCATGCTAGCGTTAACGCGAGAGTAGGGAACTGCCAGGCATCAAATAAAACGAA
AGGCTCAGTCGGAAGACTGGGCCTTTCGTTTTATCTGTTGTTTGTCGGTGAACGCTCTCCTGAGTAGGAC
AAATCCGCCGGGAGCGGATTTGAACGTTGTGAAGCAACGGCCCGGAGGGTGGCGGGCAGGACGCCCGCCA
TAAACTGCCAGGCATCAAACTAAGCAGAA
