[The description below was written by a language model from this plasmid's Addgene catalogue record.]
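Description:
pFusX3-46 is a bacterial library plasmid from the FusX system, a rapid one-step method for assembling TAL effector (TALE) repeat arrays for TALENs and related genome-targeting proteins. It is built on the FusX3 backbone (about 3 kb without insert), is maintained as a high-copy plasmid in standard E. coli cloning strains, and is selected with spectinomycin. The record does not name the origin of replication and does not list any promoter. None would be expected to drive the insert, since this plasmid serves as a storage and donor vector for a DNA module rather than as an expression construct.

The insert is a synthetic, pre-assembled trimer of TALE repeats carrying the repeat-variable diresidues (RVDs) NN, NG and HD. Under the standard TALE code these recognise G, T and C respectively, as reflected in the alternative name X3_GTC. The trimer occupies RVD positions 7 to 9 of the final array. It was cloned through BsaI sites that were destroyed in the process, consistent with Golden Gate-style construction using type IIS enzymes. Each FusX3 plasmid presumably represents one of the possible three-RVD combinations for this position. A user picks the plasmid matching bases 7 to 9 of the target sequence and combines it with the corresponding modules for the other positions and a receiver vector to build a full-length custom TALE array. The record does not specify which enzyme releases the trimer during that final assembly. The insert can be verified by sequencing with primers that flank it in the pCR8-type backbone region.
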