Addgene plasmid #63391: pFusX3-46
Purpose: Encodes RVD positions 7-9 in TALEN assembly
Depositing lab: Stephen Ekker. Depositing organization: Mayo Foundation for Medical Education and Research. Publication: FusX: A rapid one-step TALE assembly system for genome science. Ma AC, McNulty MS, Tanya PL, Jarryd CM, Martinez-Galvez G, Argue DP, Lee HB, Urban MD, Bullard CE, Blackburn PR, Man TK, Clark KJ, Ekker SC. Hum Gene Ther. 2016 Jun;27(6):451-63. doi: 10.1089/hum.2015.172 PubMed 26854857.
Backbone
  Vector backbone: FusX3
  Backbone size w/o insert (bp): 3015
  Vector type: TALEN
Growth in bacteria
  Bacterial resistance: Spectinomycin, 50 μg/mL
  Growth temperature: 37°C
  Growth strain: DH5alpha
  Copy number: High Copy
Gene/Insert
  Gene/Insert name: NN NG HD (alt name: X3_GTC)
  Species: Synthetic
  Mutation: none
  Cloning method: Restriction Enzyme; 5′ cloning site BsaI (destroyed during cloning); 3′ cloning site BsaI (destroyed during cloning)
  Sequencing primers: 5′ pCR8_F1; 3′ pCR8_R1
Terms and licenses: Academic/Nonprofit Terms; Industry Terms: Not Available to Industry
How to cite: pFusX3-46 was a gift from Stephen Ekker (Addgene plasmid # 63391 ; http://n2t.net/addgene:63391 ; RRID:Addgene_63391)
